Addgene plasmid #199212: LPUtopia-7
Purpose: Landing Pad Utopia_v7 donor plasmid for AAVS1 site-specific integration in human cells. Use NeoR and eGFP as positive selection marker for AAVS1-targeted insertion and RFP as negative selection marker
Depositing lab: Gabor Balazsi. Depositing organization: Stony Brook University. Publication: Nonmonotone invasion landscape by noise-aware control of metastasis activator levels. Wan Y, Cohen J, Szenk M, Farquhar KS, Coraci D, Krzyszton R, Azukas J, Van Nest N, Smashnov A, Chern YJ, De Martino D, Nguyen LC, Bien H, Bravo-Cordero JJ, Chan CH, Rosner MR, Balazsi G. Nat Chem Biol. 2023 Jul;19(7):887-899. doi: 10.1038/s41589-023-01344-z. Epub 2023 May 25. PubMed 37231268.
Backbone
  Vector backbone: DC-RFP-SH01
  Backbone manufacturer: GeneCopoeia
  Backbone size w/o insert (bp): 5630
  Total vector size (bp): 9429
  Vector type: Mammalian Expression
  Selectable markers: Neomycin (select with G418)
Growth in bacteria
  Bacterial resistance: Ampicillin, 100 μg/mL
  Growth temperature: 37°C
  Growth strain: DH5alpha
  Copy number: High Copy
Gene/Insert 1
  Gene/Insert name: aminoglycoside phosphotransferase, (alt name: NeoR/KanR)
  Species: Synthetic
  Insert size (bp): 804
  Promoter: thymidine kinase promoter
  Cloning method: Restriction Enzyme; 5′ cloning site BsrGI (not destroyed); 3′ cloning site EcoRV (not destroyed)
  Sequencing primers: 5′ TCCACCCCACAGTGGGGC; 3′ gagcagattgtactgagagtcgacgg
Gene/Insert 2
  Gene/Insert name: enhanced Green Fluorescence Protein (alt name: GFP)
  Species: Synthetic
  Insert size (bp): 719
  Promoter: CMV
  Cloning method: Restriction Enzyme; 5′ cloning site BsrGI (not destroyed); 3′ cloning site EcoRV (not destroyed)
  Sequencing primers: 5′ GACATTGATTATTGACTAGTTATTAA; 3′ ctctcgttaattaactcgag
Gene/Insert 3
  Gene/Insert name: Red Fluorescence Protein (alt name: RFP)
  Species: Synthetic
  Insert size (bp): 699
  Promoter: CMV
  Cloning method: Gibson Cloning
  Sequencing primers: 5′ gggggactttcctacttggc; 3′ cagcaacgcggcctttttac
Terms and licenses: Academic/Nonprofit Terms; Industry Terms: Not Available to Industry
How to cite: LPUtopia-7 was a gift from Gabor Balazsi (Addgene plasmid # 199212 ; http://n2t.net/addgene:199212 ; RRID:Addgene_199212)
