[The description below was written by a language model from this plasmid's Addgene catalogue record and pLannotate feature annotations shown in this document.]
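Description:
LPUtopia-7 is a mammalian donor plasmid built on the GeneCopoeia DC-RFP-SH01 backbone and designed to install a "landing pad" at the AAVS1 safe-harbour locus (intron 1 of PPP1R12C) in human cells by homology-directed integration. It is maintained in E. coli as a high-copy plasmid through a ColE1/pUC-type origin with ampicillin resistance, and also carries an f1 origin. The catalogue lists a total size of 9,429 bp, whereas the sequenced record that was annotated is 10,036 nt; the record does not explain the difference.

The payload lies between the left and right AAVS1 homology arms. It begins with a loxP-flanked cassette in which an HSV thymidine kinase promoter drives NeoR/KanR with the HSV TK polyadenylation signal, giving G418 selection in mammalian cells; the two loxP sites would in principle allow Cre-mediated removal of this marker. Next comes a CMV enhancer/promoter driving EGFP with a bGH poly(A) signal, followed by a single FRT site. FRT is the target of FLP recombinase, so it presumably serves as the docking site for later insertion of other constructs into the pad, although the record does not spell this out.

Outside the right homology arm, a second CMV-driven cassette expresses a red fluorescent protein (annotated as matching amilFP593) with its own bGH poly(A). Because it sits outside the arms, it should be lost on correct homologous recombination but retained after random integration of the whole plasmid. Correctly targeted clones are therefore G418-resistant, green and not red, which is the positive/negative selection scheme described by the depositor. Small annotated fragments (lambda B, lacZα, bom, HIV LTR, EF-1α core) are probably backbone remnants or incidental matches.
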