Features (pLannotate 1.2.2; 28 found; start..end, strand, type, name):
    358..1161    +  misc_feature   HA-L: left homology arm from the adeno-associated virus integration site (AAVS1) within intron 1 of the human PPP1R12C gene
   1258..1291    +  protein_bind   loxP: Cre-mediated recombination occurs in the 8-bp core sequence (GCATACAT). Cre recombinase
   1443..1571    +  promoter       HSV TK promoter (fragment): herpes simplex virus thymidine kinase promoter
   1576..2379    +  CDS            NeoR/KanR: aminoglycoside phosphotransferase from Tn5; aph(3')-II (or nptII); confers resistance to neomycin, kanamycin, and G418 (Geneticin®)
   2386..2434    +  polyA_signal   HSV TK poly(A) signal: herpes simplex virus thymidine kinase polyadenylation signal (Cole and Stacy, 1985)
   2445..2478    +  protein_bind   loxP: Cre-mediated recombination occurs in the 8-bp core sequence (GCATACAT). Cre recombinase
   2531..2583    -  misc_feature   bom (fragment): basis of mobility region from pBR322
   2738..3117    +  enhancer       CMV enhancer: human cytomegalovirus immediate early enhancer
   3118..3321    +  promoter       CMV promoter: human cytomegalovirus (CMV) immediate early promoter
   3317..3350    +  LTR            5' LTR (truncated) (fragment): truncated 5' long terminal repeat (LTR) from HIV-1
   3366..3384    +  promoter       T7 promoter: promoter for bacteriophage T7 RNA polymerase
   3429..4148    +  CDS            EGFP: the original enhanced GFP (Yang et al., 1996) mammalian codon-optimized
   4176..4194    -  promoter       SP6 promoter: promoter for bacteriophage SP6 RNA polymerase
   4220..4444    +  polyA_signal   bGH poly(A) signal: bovine growth hormone polyadenylation signal
   4454..4501    +  protein_bind   FRT: FLP-mediated recombination occurs in the 8-bp core sequence TCTAGAAA (Turan and Bode, 2011). FLP recombinase from the Saccharomyces cerevisiae 2μ plasmid
   5069..5598    +  misc_feature   HA-R: right homology arm from the adeno-associated virus integration site (AAVS1) within intron 1 of the human PPP1R12C gene
   5781..5927    +  CDS            B (fragment): PORTL_LAMBD - Experimental evidence at protein level: Swiss-Prot protein existence level 1. Forms the portal vertex of the capsid (PubMed:6228056, PubMed:6232391). This portal plays critical roles in head assembly, genome packaging, neck/tail attachment, and genome ejection (Probable). The portal protein multimerizes as a single ring-shaped homododecamer arranged around a central channel (PubMed:6232391). Binds to the terminase subunits to form the packaging machine (PubMed:7799432). From Escherichia phage lambda (Bacteriophage lambda).
   5921..5997    +  enhancer       CMV enhancer (fragment): human cytomegalovirus immediate early enhancer
   5998..6201    +  promoter       CMV promoter: human cytomegalovirus (CMV) immediate early promoter
   6272..6967    +  CDS            amilFP593: amilFP593 is a basic (constitutively fluorescent) red fluorescent protein published in 2007, derived from Acropora millepora.
   6991..7215    +  polyA_signal   bGH poly(A) signal: bovine growth hormone polyadenylation signal
   7263..7337    +  promoter       EF-1α core promoter (fragment): core promoter for human elongation factor EF-1α
   7376..7964    -  rep_origin     ori: high-copy-number ColE1/pMB1/pBR322/pUC origin of replication
   8135..8995    -  CDS            AmpR: β-lactamase; bla; confers resistance to ampicillin, carbenicillin, and related antibiotics
   8996..9100    -  promoter       AmpR promoter: bla
   9153..9581    -  rep_origin     f1 ori (sequence partly withheld): f1 bacteriophage origin of replication; arrow indicates direction of (+) strand synthesis
   9586..9741    -  CDS            lacZα (fragment): LacZα fragment of β-galactosidase; lacZ fragment
   9743..9862    +  CDS            B (fragment): PORTL_LAMBD - Experimental evidence at protein level: Swiss-Prot protein existence level 1. Forms the portal vertex of the capsid (PubMed:6228056, PubMed:6232391). This portal plays critical roles in head assembly, genome packaging, neck/tail attachment, and genome ejection (Probable). The portal protein multimerizes as a single ring-shaped homododecamer arranged around a central channel (PubMed:6232391). Binds to the terminase subunits to form the packaging machine (PubMed:7799432). From Escherichia phage lambda (Bacteriophage lambda).
>Addgene plasmid #199212 | LPUtopia-7 | addgene full sequence | sequence record 396462 | Addgene NGS Result
TTTATGTTTATTTATTTATTAAAAAAAACAAAAACTCAAAATTTCTTCTATAAAGTAACAAAACTTTTAT
GAGGGACAGCCCCCCCCAAAGCCCCCAGGGATGTAATTACGTCCCTCCCCCGCTAGGGGGCAGCAGCGAG
CCGCCCGGGGCTCCGCTCCGGTCCGGCGCTCCCCCCGCATCCCCGAGCCGGCAGCGTGCGGGGACAGCCC
GGGCACGGGGAAGGTGGCACGGGATCGCTTTCCTCTGAACGCTTCTCGCTGCTCTTTGAGCCTGCAGACA
CCTGGGGGGATACGGGGAAAAGGCCTCCACGGCCACTAGTAACGGCCGCCAGTGTGCTGGAATTCGCCCT
TGGTACCTGCTTTCTCTGACCAGCATTCTCTCCCCTGGGCCTGTGCCGCTTTCTGTCTGCAGCTTGTGGC
CTGGGTCACCTCTACGGCTGGCCCAGATCCTTCCCTGCCGCCTCCTTCAGGTTCCGTCTTCCTCCACTCC
CTCTTCCCCTTGCTCTCTGCTGTGTTGCTGCCCAAGGATGCTCTTTCCGGAGCACTTCCTTCTCGGCGCT
GCACCACGTGATGTCCTCTGAGCGGATCCTCCCCGTGTCTGGGTCCTCTCCGGGCATCTCTCCTCCCTCA
CCCAACCCCATGCCGTCTTCACTCGCTGGGTTCCCTTTTCCTTCTCCTTCTGGGGCCTGTGCCATCTCTC
GTTTCTTAGGATGGCCTTCTCCGACGGATGTCTCCCTTGCGTCCCGCCTCCCCTTCTTGTAGGCCTGCAT
CATCACCGTTTTTCTGGACAACCCCAAAGTACCCCGTCTCCCTGGCTTTAGCCACCTCTCCATCCTCTTG
CTTTCTTTGCCTGGACACCCCGTTCTCCTGTGGATTCGGGTCACCTCTCACTCCTTTCATTTGGGCAGCT
CCCCTACCCCCCTTACCTCTCTAGTCTGTGCTAGCTCTTCCAGCCCCCTGTCATGGCATCTTCCAGGGGT
CCGAGAGCTCAGCTAGTCTTCTTCCTCCAACCCGGGCCCCTATGTCCACTTCAGGACAGCATGTTTGCTG
CCTCCAGGGATCCTGTGTCCCCGAGCTGGGACCACCTTATATTCCCAGGGCCGGTTAATGTGGCTCTGGT
TCTGGGTACTTTTATCTGTCCCCTCCACCCCACAGTGGGGCACGCGTAAGGGCGAATTCTGCAGATATCG
AAGTTCCTATTCCGAAGTTCCTATTCTTCAAATAGTATAGGAACTTCGTCGAGATCGATGGCGCGCCATA
ACTTCGTATAGCATACATTATACGAAGTTATGAATTTCGAGCAGTGTGGTTTTCAAGAGGAAGCAAAAAG
CCTCTCCACCCAGGCCTGGAATGTTTCCACCCAATGTCGAGCAGTGTGGTTTTGCAAGAGGAAGCAAAAA
GCCTCTCCACCCAGGCCTGGAATGTTTCCACCCAATGTCGAGCAAACCCCGCCCAGCGTCTTGTCATTGG
CGAATTCGAACACGCAGATGCAGTCGGGGCGGCGCGGTCCCAGGTCCACTTCGCATATTAAGGTGACGCG
TGTGGCCTCGAACACCGAGCGACCCTGCAGCCAATATGGGATCGGCCATTGAACAAGATGGATTGCACGC
AGGTTCTCCGGCCGCTTGGGTGGAGAGGCTATTCGGCTATGACTGGGCACAACAGACAATCGGCTGCTCT
GATGCCGCCGTGTTCCGGCTGTCAGCGCAGGGGCGCCCGGTTCTTTTTGTCAAGACCGACCTGTCCGGTG
CCCTGAATGAACTGCAGGACGAGGCAGCGCGGCTATCGTGGCTGGCCACGACGGGCGTTCCTTGCGCAGC
TGTGCTCGACGTTGTCACTGAAGCGGGAAGGGACTGGCTGCTATTGGGCGAAGTGCCGGGGCAGGATCTC
CTGTCATCTCACCTTGCTCCTGCCGAGAAAGTATCCATCATGGCTGATGCAATGCGGCGGCTGCATACGC
TTGATCCGGCTACCTGCCCATTCGACCACCAAGCGAAACATCGCATCGAGCGAGCACGTACTCGGATGGA
AGCCGGTCTTGTCGATCAGGATGATCTGGACGAAGAGCATCAGGGGCTCGCGCCAGCCGAACTGTTCGCC
AGGCTCAAGGCGCGCATGCCCGACGGCGATGATCTCGTCGTGACCCATGGCGATGCCTGCTTGCCGAATA
TCATGGTGGAAAATGGCCGCTTTTCTGGATTCATCGACTGTGGCCGGCTGGGTGTGGCGGACCGCTATCA
GGACATAGCGTTGGCTACCCGTGATATTGCTGAAGAGCTTGGCGGCGAATGGGCTGACCGCTTCCTCGTG
CTTTACGGTATCGCCGCTCCCGATTCGCAGCGCATCGCCTTCTATCGCCTTCTTGACGAGTTCTTCTGAG
GGGATCGGCAATAAAAAGACAGAATAAAACGCACGGGTGTTGGGTCGTTTGTTCGGATCAATTCATAACT
TCGTATAGCATACATTATACGAAGTTATGGCGCGCCTTAATTAAGGATCCGTCGACGGATCGGGAGATCT
CCCGATCCCCTATGGTGCACTCTCAGTACAATCTGCTCTGATGCCGCATAGTTAAGCCAGTATCTGCTCC
CTGCTTGTGTGTTGGAGGTCGCTGAGTAGTGCGCGAGCAAAATTTAAGCTACAACAAGGCAAGGCTTGAC
CGACAATTGCATGAAGAATCTGCTTAGGGTTAGGCGTTTTGCGCTGCTTCGCGATGTACGGGCCAGATAT
ACGCGTTGACATTGATTATTGACTAGTTATTAATAGTAATCAATTACGGGGTCATTAGTTCATAGCCCAT
ATATGGAGTTCCGCGTTACATAACTTACGGTAAATGGCCCGCCTGGCTGACCGCCCAACGACCCCCGCCC
ATTGACGTCAATAATGACGTATGTTCCCATAGTAACGCCAATAGGGACTTTCCATTGACGTCAATGGGTG
GAGTATTTACGGTAAACTGCCCACTTGGCAGTACATCAAGTGTATCATATGCCAAGTACGCCCCCTATTG
ACGTCAATGACGGTAAATGGCCCGCCTGGCATTATGCCCAGTACATGACCTTATGGGACTTTCCTACTTG
GCAGTACATCTACGTATTAGTCATCGCTATTACCATGGTGATGCGGTTTTGGCAGTACATCAATGGGCGT
GGATAGCGGTTTGACTCACGGGGATTTCCAAGTCTCCACCCCATTGACGTCAATGGGAGTTTGTTTTGGC
ACCAAAATCAACGGGACTTTCCAAAATGTCGTAACAACTCCGCCCCATTGACGCAAATGGGCGGTAGGCG
TGTACGGTGGGAGGTCTATATAAGCAGAGCTCTCTGGCTAACTAGAGAACCCACTGCTTACTGGCTTATC
GAAATTAATACGACTCACTATAGGGAGACCCAAGCTTGGTACCGAGCTCGGATCCACCGGTCGCCACCAT
GGTGAGCAAGGGCGAGGAGCTGTTCACCGGGGTGGTGCCCATCCTGGTCGAGCTGGACGGCGACGTAAAC
GGCCACAAGTTCAGCGTGTCCGGCGAGGGCGAGGGCGATGCCACCTACGGCAAGCTGACCCTGAAGTTCA
TCTGCACCACCGGCAAGCTGCCCGTGCCCTGGCCCACCCTCGTGACCACCCTGACCTACGGCGTGCAGTG
CTTCAGCCGCTACCCCGACCACATGAAGCAGCACGACTTCTTCAAGTCCGCCATGCCCGAAGGCTACGTC
CAGGAGCGCACCATCTTCTTCAAGGACGACGGCAACTACAAGACCCGCGCCGAGGTGAAGTTCGAGGGCG
ACACCCTGGTGAACCGCATCGAGCTGAAGGGCATCGACTTCAAGGAGGACGGCAACATCCTGGGGCACAA
GCTGGAGTACAACTACAACAGCCACAACGTCTATATCATGGCCGACAAGCAGAAGAACGGCATCAAGGTG
AACTTCAAGATCCGCCACAACATCGAGGACGGCAGCGTGCAGCTCGCCGACCACTACCAGCAGAACACCC
CCATCGGCGACGGCCCCGTGCTGCTGCCCGACAACCACTACCTGAGCACCCAGTCCGCCCTGAGCAAAGA
CCCCAACGAGAAGCGCGATCACATGGTCCTGCTGGAGTTCGTGACCGCCGCCGGGATCACTCTCGGCATG
GACGAGCTGTACAAGTAAAGCGGCCGCGACTCTAGAGGGCCCTATTCTATAGTGTCACCTAAATGCTAGA
GCTCGCTGATCAGCCTCGACTGTGCCTTCTAGTTGCCAGCCATCTGTTGTTTGCCCCTCCCCCGTGCCTT
CCTTGACCCTGGAAGGTGCCACTCCCACTGTCCTTTCCTAATAAAATGAGGAAATTGCATCGCATTGTCT
GAGTAGGTGTCATTCTATTCTGGGGGGTGGGGTGGGGCAGGACAGCAAGGGGGAGGATTGGGAAGACAAT
AGCAGGCATGCTGGGGATGCGGTGGGCTCTATGGCTTGTCGACGAAGTTCCTATTCCGAAGTTCCTATTC
TCTAGAAAGTATAGGAACTTCCTCGAGTTAATTAACGAGAGCATAATATTGATATGTGCCAAAGTTGTTT
CTGACTGACTAATAAGTATAATTTGTTTCTATTATGTATAGGTTAAGCTAATTACTTATTTTATAATACA
ACATGACTGTTTTTAAAGTACAAAATAAGTTTATTTTTGTAAAAGAGAGAATGTTTAAAAGTTTTGTTAC
TTTATAGAAGAAATTTTGAGTTTTTGTTTTTTTTTAATAAATAAATAAACATAAATAAATTGTTTGTTGA
ATTTATTATTAGTATGTAAGTGTAAATATAATAAAACTTAATATCTATTCAAATTAATAAATAAACCTCG
ATATACAGACCGATAAAACACATGCGTCAATTTTACGCATGATTATCTTTAACGTACACTACTAGGGACA
GGATTGGTGACAGAAAAGCCCCATCCTTAGGCCTCCTCCTTCCTAGTCTCCTGATATTGGGTCTAACCCC
CACCTCCTGTTAGGCAGATTCCTTATCTGGTGACACACCCCCATTTCCTGGAGCCATCTCTCTCCTTGCC
AGAACCTCTAAGGTTTGCTTACGATGGAGCCAGAGAGGATCCTGGGAGGGAGAGCTTGGCAGGGGGTGGG
AGGGAAGGGGGGGATGCGTGACCTGCCCGGTTCTCAGTGGCCACCCTGCGCTACCCTCTCCCAGAACCTG
AGCTGCTCTGACGCGGCTGTCTGGTGCGTTTCACTGATCCTGGTGCTGCAGCTTCCTTACACTTCCCAAG
AGGAGAAGCAGTTTGGAAAAACAAAATCAGAATAAGTTGGTCCTGAGTTCTAACTTTGGCTCTTCACCTT
TCTAGTCCCCAATTTATATTGTTCCTCCGTGCGTCAGTTTTACCTGTGAGATAAGGCCAGTAGCCAGCCC
CGTCCTGGCAGGGCTGTGGTGAGGAGGGGGGTGTCCGTGTGGAAAACTCCCTTTGTGAGAATGGTGCGTC
CTAGGTGTTCACCAGGTCGTGGCCGCCTCTACTCCCTTTCTCTTTCTCCATCCTTCTTTCCTTAAAGAGT
CCCCAGTGCTATCTGGGACATATTCCTCCGCCCAGAGCAGGGTCCCGCTTCCCTAAGGCCCTGCTCTGGG
CTTCTGGGTTTGAGTCCTTGGCAAGCCCAGGAGAGGCGCTCAGGCTTCCCTGTCCCCCTTCCTCGTCCAC
CATCTCATGCCCCTGGCTCTCCTGCCCCTTCCCTACAGGTGTTCCTGGCTCTGCTCTCTCGAGATGCATG
CGTCAATTTTACGCAGACTATCTTTCTAGGGTTAATCTAGCTGCATCAGGATCATATCGTCGGGTCTTTT
TTCCGGCTCAGTCATCGCCCAAGCTGGCGCTATCTGGGCATCGGGGAGGAAGAAGCCCGTGCCTTTTCCC
GCGAGGTTGAAGCGGCATGGAAAGAGTTTGCCGAGGATGAATTATGCCCAGTACATGACCTTATGGGACT
TTCCTACTTGGCAGTACATCTACGTATTAGTCATCGCTATTACCATGGTGATGCGGTTTTGGCAGTACAT
CAATGGGCGTGGATAGCGGTTTGACTCACGGGGATTTCCAAGTCTCCACCCCATTGACGTCAATGGGAGT
TTGTTTTGGCACCAAAATCAACGGGACTTTCCAAAATGTCGTAACAACTCCGCCCCATTGACGCAAATGG
GCGGTAGGCGTGTACGGTGGGAGGTTTATATAAGCAGAGCTCGTTTAGTGAACCGTCAGATCGCCTGGAG
ACGCCATCCACGCTGTTTTGACCTCCATAGAAGATTCTAGAATGGCCCTTAGTAAGCACGGCCTGACTAA
GGACATGACCATGAAGTACCATATGGAGGGCTCGGTGGACGGGCACAAGTTCGTGATTACGGGCCACGGG
AACGGCAACCCATTCGAGGGGAAACAGACAATGAACCTGTGTGTGGTGGAAGGCGGACCCCTGCCCTTCT
CGGAGGACATCCTGTCCGCAACCTTTGACTACGGCAATCGCGTGTTCACAGAGTATCCACAGGGTATGGT
GGATTTCTTTAAGAACAGCTGTCCCGCAGGATACACCTGGCACCGCAGCCTGCTCTTCGAGGACGGGGCG
GTGTGTACCACCTCCGCTGATATCACCGTGTCCGTCGAGGAGAACTGCTTCTACCACAACAGCAAATTCC
ACGGCGTGAACTTTCCTGCCGACGGGCCTGTGATGAAGAAAATGACTACGAATTGGGAGCCCAGCTGCGA
GAAAATCATCCCGGTCCCTCGTCAGGGAATCTTGAAGGGCGACATCGCAATGTACCTCCTGCTCAAGGAC
GGGGGAAGATACCGATGCCAGTTCGATACCATCTACAAGGCAAAGTCCGATCCCAAGGAGATGCCAGAGT
GGCACTTCATCCAGCACAAACTCACCCGCGAGGACCGCTCAGATGCCAAGAACCAGAAGTGGCAACTGGT
CGAGCACGCCGTGGCATCCCGTAGCGCCCTGCCAGGGTAATTCGAATTTAAATCGGATCCCTGTGCCTTC
TAGTTGCCAGCCATCTGTTGTTTGCCCCTCCCCCGTGCCTTCCTTGACCCTGGAAGGTGCCACTCCCACT
GTCCTTTCCTAATAAAATGAGGAAATTGCATCGCATTGTCTGAGTAGGTGTCATTCTATTCTGGGGGGTG
GGGTGGGGCAGGACAGCAAGGGGGAGGATTGGGAAGACAATAGCAGGCATGCTGGGGATGCGGTGGGCTC
TATGGAGATCTGCGGCCGCGAAGGATCTGCGATCGCTCCGGTGCCCGTCAGTGGGCAGAGCGCACATCGC
CCACAGTCCCCGAGAAGTTGGGGGGAGGGGTCGGCAATTGAACGGGTGCCTAGAGAAAAGGCCAGGAACC
GTAAAAAGGCCGCGTTGCTGGCGTTTTTCCATAGGCTCCGCCCCCCTGACGAGCATCACAAAAATCGACG
CTCAAGTCAGAGGTGGCGAAACCCGACAGGACTATAAAGATACCAGGCGTTTCCCCCTGGAAGCTCCCTC
GTGCGCTCTCCTGTTCCGACCCTGCCGCTTACCGGATACCTGTCCGCCTTTCTCCCTTCGGGAAGCGTGG
CGCTTTCTCATAGCTCACGCTGTAGGTATCTCAGTTCGGTGTAGGTCGTTCGCTCCAAGCTGGGCTGTGT
GCACGAACCCCCCGTTCAGCCCGACCGCTGCGCCTTATCCGGTAACTATCGTCTTGAGTCCAACCCGGTA
AGACACGACTTATCGCCACTGGCAGCAGCCACTGGTAACAGGATTAGCAGAGCGAGGTATGTAGGCGGTG
CTACAGAGTTCTTGAAGTGGTGGCCTAACTACGGCTACACTAGAAGAACAGTATTTGGTATCTGCGCTCT
GCTGAAGCCAGTTACCTTCGGAAAAAGAGTTGGTAGCTCTTGATCCGGCAAACAAACCACCGCTGGTAGC
GGTGGTTTTTTTGTTTGCAAGCAGCAGATTACGCGCAGAAAAAAAGGATCTCAAGAAGATCCTTTGATCT
TTTCTACGGGGTCTGACGCTCAGTGGAACGAAAACTCACGTTAAGGGATTTTGGTCATGAGATTATCAAA
AAGGATCTTCACCTAGATCCTTTTAAATTAAAAATGAAGTTTTAAATCAATCTAAAGTATATATGAGTAA
ACTTGGTCTGACAGTTACCAATGCTTAATCAGTGAGGCACCTATCTCAGCGATCTGTCTATTTCGTTCAT
CCATAGTTGCCTGACTCCCCGTCGTGTAGATAACTACGATACGGGAGGGCTTACCATCTGGCCCCAGTGC
TGCAATGATACCGCGAGACCCACGCTCACCGGCTCCAGATTTATCAGCAATAAACCAGCCAGCCGGAAGG
GCCGAGCGCAGAAGTGGTCCTGCAACTTTATCCGCCTCCATCCAGTCTATTAATTGTTGCCGGGAAGCTA
GAGTAAGTAGTTCGCCAGTTAATAGTTTGCGCAACGTTGTTGCCATTGCTACAGGCATCGTGGTGTCACG
CTCGTCGTTTGGTATGGCTTCATTCAGCTCCGGTTCCCAACGATCAAGGCGAGTTACATGATCCCCCATG
TTGTGCAAAAAAGCGGTTAGCTCCTTCGGTCCTCCGATCGTTGTCAGAAGTAAGTTGGCCGCAGTGTTAT
CACTCATGGTTATGGCAGCACTGCATAATTCTCTTACTGTCATGCCATCCGTAAGATGCTTTTCTGTGAC
TGGTGAGTACTCAACCAAGTCATTCTGAGAATAGTGTATGCGGCGACCGAGTTGCTCTTGCCCGGCGTCA
ATACGGGATAATACCGCGCCACATAGCAGAACTTTAAAAGTGCTCATCATTGGAAAACGTTCTTCGGGGC
GAAAACTCTCAAGGATCTTACCGCTGTTGAGATCCAGTTCGATGTAACCCACTCGTGCACCCAACTGATC
TTCAGCATCTTTTACTTTCACCAGCGTTTCTGGGTGAGCAAAAACAGGAAGGCAAAATGCCGCAAAAAAG
GGAATAAGGGCGACACGGAAATGTTGAATACTCATACTCTTCCTTTTTCAATATTATTGAAGCATTTATC
AGGGTTATTGTCTCATGAGCGGATACATATTTGAATGTATTTAGAAAAATAAACAAATAGGGGTTCCGCG
CACATTTCCCCGAAAAGTGCCACCTAAATTGTAAGCGTTAATATTTTGTTAAAATTCGCGTTAAATTTTT
GTTAAATCAGCTCATTTTTTAACCAATAGGCCGAAATCGGCAAAATCCCTTATAAATCAAAAGAATAGAC
CGAGATAGGGT
[37 nt withheld, positions 9252-9288]
AAAGAACGTGGACTCCAACGTCAAAGG
[49 nt withheld, positions 9316-9364]
T
[91 nt withheld, positions 9366-9456]
G
[124 nt withheld, positions 9458-9581]
CCCATTCGCCATTCAGGCTGCGCAACTGTTGGGAAGGGCGATCGGTGCGGGCCTCTTCGCTATTACGCCA
GCTGGCGAAAGGGGGATGTGCTGCAAGGCGATTAAGTTGGGTAACGCCAGGGTTTTCCCAGTCACGACGT
TGTAAAACGACGGCCAGTGAGCGCGCCTCGTTCATTCACGTTTTTGAACCCGTGGAGGACGGGCAGACTC
GCGGTGCAAATGTGTTTTACAGCGTGATGGAGCAGATGAAGATGCTCGACACGCTGCAGAACACGCAGCT
AGATTAACCCTAGAAAGATAATCATATTGTGACGTACGTTAAAGATAATCATGTGTAAAATTGACGCATG
TGTTTTATCGGTCTGTATATCGAGGTTTATTTATTAATTTGAATAGATATTAAGTTTTATTATATTTACA
CTTACATACTAATAATAAATTCAACAAACAATTTA
